>Addgene plasmid #60589 | pCis_2+7+8+5 | depositor full sequence | sequence record 97288 | pCis_2+7+8+5 sequence 10614 bps
ACTTCCATCGCCCTGATAGACGGTTTTTCGCCCTTTGACGTTGGAGTCCACGTTCTTTAATAGTGGACTC
TTGTTCCAAACTGGAACAACACTCAACCCTATCTCGGTCTATTCTTTTGATTTATAAGGGATTTTGCCGA
TTTCGGCCTATTGGTTAAAAAATGAGCTGATTTAACAAAAATTTAACGCGAATTTTAACAAAATACTTCA
CTGACACCCTCATCAGTGCCAACATAGTAAGCCAGTATACACTCCGCTAGCGCTGAGGTCTGCCTCGTGA
AGAAGGTGTTGCTGACTCATACCAGGCCTGAATCGCCCCATCATCCAGCCAGAAAGTGAGGGAGCCACGG
TTGATGAGAGCTTTGTTGTAGGTGGACCAGTTGGTGATTTTGAACTTTTGCTTTGCCACGGAACGGTCTG
CGTTGTCGGGAAGATGCGTGATCTGATCCTTCAACTCAGCAAAAGTTCGATTTATTCAACAAAGCCACGT
TGTGTCTCAAAATCTCTGATGTTACATTGCACAAGATAAAAATATATCATCATGAACAATAAAACTGTCT
GCTTACATAAACAGTAATACAAGGGGTGTTATGAGCCATATTCAACGGGAAACGTCTTGCTCGAGGCCGC
GATTAAATTCCAACATGGATGCTGATTTATATGGGTATAAATGGGCTCGCGATAATGTCGGGCAATCAGG
TGCGACAATCTATCGATTGTATGGGAAGCCCGATGCGCCAGAGTTGTTTCTGAAACATGGCAAAGGTAGC
GTTGCCAATGATGTTACAGATGAGATGGTCAGACTAAACTGGCTGACGGAATTTATGCCTCTTCCGACCA
TCAAGCATTTTATCCGTACTCCTGATGATGCATGGTTACTCACCACTGCGATCCCCGGGAAAACAGCATT
CCAGGTATTAGAAGAATATCCTGATTCAGGTGAAAATATTGTTGATGCGCTGGCAGTGTTCCTGCGCCGG
TTGCATTCGATTCCTGTTTGTAATTGTCCTTTTAACAGCGATCGCGTATTTCGTCTCGCTCAGGCGCAAT
CACGAATGAATAACGGTTTGGTTGATGCGAGTGATTTTGATGACGAGCGTAATGGCTGGCCTGTTGAACA
AGTCTGGAAAGAAATGCATAAGCTTTTGCCATTCTCACCGGATTCAGTCGTCACTCATGGTGATTTCTCA
CTTGATAACCTTATTTTTGACGAGGGGAAATTAATAGGTTGTATTGATGTTGGACGAGTCGGAATCGCAG
ACCGATACCAGGATCTTGCCATCCTATGGAACTGCCTCGGTGAGTTTTCTCCTTCATTACAGAAACGGCT
TTTTCAAAAATATGGTATTGATAATCCTGATATGAATAAATTGCAGTTTCATTTGATGCTCGATGAGTTT
TTCTAATCAGAATTGGTTAATTGGTTGTAACACTGGCAGAGCATTACGCTGACTTGACGGGACTCGAGAT
TACCGCCTTTGAGTGAGCTGATACCGCTCGCCGCAGCCGAACGACCGAGCGCAGCGAGTCAGTGAGCGAG
GAAGCCTGCATAACGCGAAGTAATCTTTTCGGTTTTAAAGAAAAAGGGCAGGGTGGTGACACCTTGCCCG
TTTTTTTGCCGGACTGCAGCAATGGCAACAACGTTGCGCAAACTATTAACTGGCGAACTACTTACTCTAG
CTTCCCGGCAACAATTAATAGACTGGATGGAGGCGGATAAAGTTGCAGGACCACTTCTGCGCTCGGCCCT
TCCGGCTGGCTGGTTTATTGCTGATAAATCTGGAGCCGGTGAGCGTGGGTCTCGCGGTATCATTGCAGCA
CTGGGGCCAGATGGTAAGCCCTCCCGTATCGTAGTTATCTACACGACGGGGAGTCAGGCAACTATGGATG
AACGAAATAGACAGATCGCTGAGATAGGTGCCTCACTGATTAAGCATTGGTAACTGTCAGACCAAGTTTA
CTCATATATACTTTAGATTGATTTAAAACTTCATTTTTAATTTAAAAGGATCTAGGTGAAGATCCTTTTT
GATAATCTCATGACCAAAATCCCTTAACGTGAGTTTTCGTTCCACTGAGCGTCAGACCCCGTAGAAAAGA
TCAAAGGATCTTCTTGAGATCCTTTTTTTCTGCGCGTAATCTGCTGCTTGCAAACAAAAAAACCACCGCT
ACCAGCGGTGGTTTGTTTGCCGGATCAAGAGCTACCAACTCTTTTTCCGAAGGTAACTGGCTTCAGCAGA
GCGCAGATACCAAATACTGTCCTTCTAGTGTAGCCGTAGTTAGGCCACCACTTCAAGAACTCTGTAGCAC
CGCCTACATACCTCGCTCTGCTAATCCTGTTACCAGTGGCTGCTGCCAGTGGCGATAAGTCGTGTCTTAC
CGGGTTGGACTCAAGACGATAGTTACCGGATAAGGCGCAGCGGTCGGGCTGAACGGGGGGTTCGTGCACA
CAGCCCAGCTTGGAGCGAACGACCTACACCGAACTGAGATACCTACAGCGTGAGCTATGAGAAAGCGCCA
CGCTTCCCGAAGGGAGAAAGGCGGACAGGTATCCGGTAAGCGGCAGGGTCGGAACAGGAGAGCGCACGAG
GGAGCTTCCAGGGGGAAACGCCTGGTATCTTTATAGTCCTGTCGGGTTTCGCCACCTCTGACTTGAGCGT
CGATTTTTGTGATGCTCGTCAGGGGGGCGGAGCCTATGGAAAAACGCCAGCAACGCGGCCTTTTTACGGT
TCCTGGCCTTTTGCTGGCCTTTTGCTCACATGTTCTTTCCTGCGTTATCCCCTGATTCTGTGGATAACCG
TATTACCGCCTTTGAGTGAGCTGATACCGCTCGCCGCAGCCGAACGACCGAGCGCAGCGAGGTCGGCGAT
ATAGGCGCCAGCAACCGCACCTGTGGCGCCGGTGATGCCGGCCACGATGCGTCCGGCGTAGAGGATCTGC
TCATGTTTGACAGCTTATCATCGATGCATAATGTGCCTGTCAAATGGACGAAGCAGGGATTCTGCAAACC
CTATGCTACTCCCTCGAGCCGTCAATTGTCTGATTCGTTACCAATTATACTAGCTCCGGCAAAAAAACGG
GCAAGGTGTCACCACCCTGCCCTTTTTCTTTAAAACCGAAAAGATTACTTCGCGTTTGCCACCTGACGTC
TAAGAAAAGGAATATTCAGCAATTTGCCCGTGCCGAAGAAAGGCCCACCCGTGAAGGTGAGCCAGTGAGT
TGATTGCTACGTAATTAGTTAGTTAGCCCTTAGTGACTCTTATGACAACTTGACGGCTACATCATTCACT
TTTTCTTCACAACCGGCACGGAACTCGCTCGGGCTGGCCCCGGTGCATTTTTTAAATACCCGCGAGAAAT
AGAGTTGATCGTCAAAACCAACATTGCGACCGACGGTGGCGATAGGCATCCGGGTGGTGCTCAAAAGCAG
CTTCGCCTGGCTGATACGTTGGTCCTCGCGCCAGCTTAAGACGCTAATCCCTAACTGCTGGCGGAAAAGA
TGTGACAGACGCGACGGCGACAAGCAAACATGCTGTGCGACGCTGGCGATATCAAAATTGCTGTCTGCCA
GGTGATCGCTGATGTACTGACAAGCCTCGCGTACCCGATTATCCATCGGTGGATGGAGCGACTCGTTAAT
CGCTTCCATGCGCCGCAGTAACAATTGCTCAAGCAGATTTATCGCCAGCAGCTCCGAATAGCGCCCTTCC
CCTTGCCCGGCGTTAATGATTTGCCCAAACAGGTCGCTGAAATGCGGCTGGTGCGCTTCATCCGGGCGAA
AGAACCCCGTATTGGCAAATATTGACGGCCAGTTAAGCCATTCATGCCAGTAGGCGCGCGGACGAAAGTA
AACCCACTGGTGATACCATTCGCGAGCCTCCGGATGACGACCGTAGTGATGAATCTCTCCTGGCGGGAAC
AGCAAAATATCACCCGGTCGGCAAACAAATTCTCGTCCCTGATTTTTCACCACCCCCTGACCGCGAATGG
TGAGATTGAGAATATAACCTTTCATTCCCAGCGGTCGGTCGATAAAAAAATCGAGATAACCGTTGGCCTC
AATCGGCGTTAAACCCGCCACCAGATGGGCATTAAACGAGTATCCCGGCAGCAGGGGATCATTTTGCGCT
TCAGCCATACTTTTCATACTCCCGCCATTCAGAGAAGAAACCAATTGTCCATATTGCATCAGACATTGCC
GTCACTGCGTCTTTTACTGGCTCTTCTCGCTAACCAAACCGGTAACCCCGCTTATTAAAAGCATTCTGTA
ACAAAGCGGGACCAAAGCCATGACAAAAACGCGTAACAAAAGTGTCTATAATCACGGCAGAAAAGTCCAC
ATTGATTATTTGCACGGCGTCACACTTTGCTATGCCATAGCATTTTTATCCATAAGATTAGCGGATCCTA
CCTGACGCTTTTTATCGCAACTCTCTACTGTTTCTCCATACCCGTTTTTTTGGGCTAGCAACATAGCGAA
TCGTAAGGAGTTAAAAGATGCCGATTGCACCGGAATTTCTGAGCCTGGCATATCCGGGTCAAGAATTTCC
GGCATATCTGTATGGTCGTGCAAGCCGTGATCCGAAACGTAAAGGTCGTAGCGTTCAGAGCCAGCTGGAT
GAAGGTCGTGCCACCTGTCTGGATGCAGGTTGGCCGATTGCCGGTGAATTTAAAGATGTTGATCGTAGCG
CAAGCGCATATGCACGTCGTACCCGTGATGAATTTGAAGAAATGATTGCAGGTATTCAGGCAGGCGAATG
TCGTATTCTGGTTGCATTTGAAGCAAGCCGTTATTATCGTGATCTGGAAGCATATGTTCGTCTGCGTCGT
GTTTGTCGTGAAGCCGGTGTTCTGCTGTGTTATAATGGTCAGGTTTATGATCTGAGCAAAAGCGCAGATC
GTAAAGCAACCGCACAGGATGCAGTTAATGCCGAAGGTGAAGCAGATGATATTCGTGAACGTAATCTGCG
TACCACCCGTCTGAATGCAAAACGTGGTGGTGCACATGGTCCGGTTCCGGATGGTTATAAACGTCGTTAT
GATCCGGATAGCGGTGATCTGGTTGATCAGATTCCGCATCCTGATCGTGCAGGTCTGATTACCGAAATTT
TTCGTCGTGCAGCAGCAGCCGAACCGCTGGCAGCAATTTGCCGTGATCTGAATGAACGTGGTGAAACCAC
CCATCGTGGTAAAGCATGGCAGCGTCATCATCTGCATGCAATTCTGCGTAATCCTGCATATATTGGTCAT
CGTCGTCATCTGGGTGTTGATACCGGTAAAGGTATGTGGGCACCGATTTGTGATGATGAAGATTTTGCAG
AAACCTTTCAGGCCGTTCAAGAAATTCTGAGTCTGCCTGGTCGTCAGCTGAGTCCGGGTCCGGAAGCACA
GCATCTGCAGACCGGTATTGCACTGTGTGGTGAACATCCTGATGAACCGCCTCTGCGTAGCGTTACCGTT
CGTGGTCGTACCAATTATAACTGTAGCACCCGTTATGATGTTGCCATGCGTGAAGATCGTATGGATGCAT
TTGTTGAAGAAAGCGTGATTACCTGGCTGGCAAGTGATGAAGCAGTTGCAGCCTTTGAAGATAACACCGA
TGATGAACGTACCCGTAAAGCACGTATTCGTCTGAAAGTTCTGGAAGAACAGCTGGAAGCAGCACAGAAA
CAGGCACGTACCCTGCGTCCGGATGGCATGGGTATGCTGCTGAGCATTGATAGCCTGGCAGGTCTGGAAG
CCGAACTGACACCGCAGATTGATAAAGCCCGTCAAGAAAGCCGTAGCCTGCATGTTCCGGCACTGCTGCG
TGATCTGCTGGGTAAACCGCGTGCAGATGTGGATCGTGCATGGAATGAAGCACTGACCCTGCCGCAGCGT
CGCATGATTCTGCGCATGGTTGTTACCATTCGTCTGTTTAAAGCAGGTAGCCGTGGTGTTCGTGCAATTG
AACCGGGTCGTATTACCCTGAGCTATGTTGGCGAACCGGGTTTTAAACCGGTTGGTGGTAATCGTGCAAA
ACAGTAATTAGCTGAAGTAATTTCAACAAAATAACTAGGATTCGAATGAAAGTGGCCATTTATGTTCGTG
TTAGCACCGATGAACAGGCCAAAGAAGGTTTTAGCATTCCGGCACAGCGTGAACGTCTGCGTGCATTTTG
TGCAAGCCAGGGTTGGGAAATTGTGCAAGAATATATTGAAGAAGGTTGGAGCGCAAAAGATCTGGATCGT
CCGCAGATGCAGCGTCTGCTGAAAGATATCAAAAAAGGCAACATTGATATTGTGCTGGTGTATCGTCTGG
ATCGCCTGACCCGTAGCGTTCTGGATCTGTATCTGCTGCTGCAGACCTTTGAAAAATACAATGTGGCATT
TCGTAGCGCCACCGAAGTTTATGATACCAGCACCGCAATGGGTCGTCTGTTTATTACCCTGGTTGCAGCA
CTGGCACAGTGGGAACGTGAAAATCTGGCAGAACGTGTTAAATTTGGTATCGAGCAGATGATCGATGAAG
GTAAAAAACCGGGTGGTCATAGCCCGTATGGTTACAAATTTGATAAAGACTTCAATTGCACCATTATTGA
GGAAGAAGCAGACGTTGTTCGTATGATCTATCGCATGTATTGTGATGGTTATGGCTATCGTAGCATTGCA
GATCGTCTGAATGAACTGATGGTTAAACCGCGTATTGCCAAAGAATGGAATCATAATAGCGTGCGTGATA
TCCTGACCAACGATATCTATATTGGCACCTATCGTTGGGGTGATAAAGTTGTTCCGAATAATCATCCGCC
TATTATTAGCGAAACCCTGTTCAAAAAAGCCCAGAAAGAAAAAGAAAAACGTGGCGTTGATCGTAAACGC
GTTGGTAAATTTCTGTTTACCGGTCTGCTGCAGTGTGGTAATTGTGGTGGCCATAAAATGCAGGGCCATT
TTGATAAACGTGAGCAGAAAACCTATTACCGTTGTACCAAATGTCACCGCATTACCAACGAAAAAAACAT
TCTGGAACCGCTGCTGGATGAAATTCAGCTGCTGATTACCAGCAAAGAATACTTTATGAGCAAATTCAGC
GACCGCTATGATCAGCAAGAGGTTGTTGATGTTAGCGCACTGACAAAAGAACTGGAAAAAATCAAACGCC
AGAAAGAGAAATGGTACGATCTGTATATGGATGATCGTAACCCGATTCCGAAAGAAGAACTGTTTGCCAA
AATTAACGAACTGAACAAAAAAGAAGAAGAAATCTATAGCAAGCTGAGCGAAGTGGAAGAAGATAAAGAA
CCGGTTGAAGAGAAATATAACCGCCTGAGCAAAATGATCGATTTTAAACAGCAGTTTGAGCAGGCCAACG
ACTTTACCAAAAAAGAGCTGCTGTTCAGCATCTTCGAAAAGATTGTGATTTATCGCGAGAAAGGCAAGCT
GAAAAAAATCACCCTGGATTACACCCTGAAATAAGAATAAAACAATAACTAGGATTCGAATGAAAGTTGC
CGTTTATTGTCGTGTTAGCACCCTGGAACAGAAAGAACATGGTCATAGCATTGAAGAACAAGAGCGTAAA
CTGAAAAGCTTCTGCGATATTAATGATTGGACCGTGTATGATACCTATATCGATGCAGGTTATAGCGGTG
CAAAACGTGATCGTCCGGAACTGCAGCGTCTGATGAATGATATTAACAAATTTGATCTGGTGCTGGTGTA
TAAACTGGATCGTCTGACCCGTAATGTTCGTGATCTGCTGGACCTGCTGGAAATCTTTGAAAAAAATGAT
GTGAGCTTTCGTAGCGCCACCGAAGTTTATGATACCACCACCGCAATGGGTCGTCTGTTTGTTACCCTGG
TTGGTGCAATGGCAGAATGGGAACGTGAAACCATTCGTGAACGTACCCAGATGGGTAAACTGGCAGCACT
GCGTAAAGGTATTATGCTGACCACCCCTCCGTTTTATTATGACCGTGTGGATAATAAGTTTGTGCCGAAC
AAATACAAAGACGTTATTCTGTGGGCATATGACGAAGCAATGAAAGGTCAGAGCGCAAAAGCAATTGCAC
GCAAACTGAATAATAGCGATATTCCGCCTCCGAATAATACCCAGTGGCAGGGTCGTACCATTACCCATGC
CCTGCGTAATCCGTTTACCCGTGGTCATTTTGATTGGGGTGGTGTGCATATTGAAAATAACCATGAACCG
ATCATCACCGATGAGATGTATGAGAAAGTTAAAGATCGCCTGAATGAACGCGTGAACACCAAAAAAGTTC
GTCATACCAGCATTTTTCGTGGCAAACTGGTTTGTCCGGTTTGTAATGCACGCCTGACCCTGAATAGCCA
TAAAAAGAAAAGCAATAGCGGCTATATCTTTGTGAAACAGTACTACTGCAACAACTGTAAAGTTACCCCG
AATCTGAAACCGGTGTACATCAAAGAAAAAGAAGTGATTAAAGTTTTTTACAATTATCTGAAACGCTTCG
ATCTGGAAAAATATGAGGTTACCCAGAAACAGAACGAACCGGAAATCACCATCGATATCAATAAAGTTAT
GGAACAGCGCAAACGCTACCATAAACTGTATGCAAGCGGTCTGATGCAAGAAGATGAACTGTTTGACCTG
ATTAAAGAAACCGATCAGACCATTGCCGAATATGAAAAACAGAATGAAAACCGCGAAGTGAAGCAGTATG
ATATCGAAGATATCAAACAGTATAAAGATCTGCTGTTAGAAATGTGGGATATCAGCTCCGATGAAGATAA
AGAGGACTTTATCAAAATGGCGATTAAAAACATCTATTTTGAATATATCATTGGCACCGGTAACACCAGC
CGTAAACGTAATAGCCTGAAAATTACGAGCATTGAATTCTATTAAGAATCAGAGGAAGGAGGCTCGATGC
CTGGTATGACCACCGAAACCGGTCCGGATCCTGCAGGTCTGATTGACCTGTTTTGTCGTAAAAGCAAAGC
AGTTAAAAGCCGTGCAAATGGTGCAGGTCAGCGTCGTAAACAAGAAATTAGCATTGCAGCACAAGAAACC
CTGGGTCGTAAAGTTGCAGCACTGCTGGGTATGCAGGTTCGTCATGTTTGGAAAGAAGTTGGTAGCGCAA
GCCGTTTTCGTAAAGGTAAAGCACGTGATGATCAGAGCAAAGCACTGAAAGCCCTGGAAAGCGGTGAAGT
TGGTGCACTGTGGTGTTATCGTCTGGATCGTTGGGATCGTGGTGGTGCCGGTGCAATTCTGAAAATTATC
GAACCGGAAGATGGTATGCCTCGTCGTCTGCTGTTTGGTTGGGATGAAGATACCGGTCGTCCGGTTCTGG
ATAGCACCAATAAACGTGATCGCGGTGAACTGATTCGTCGTGCAGAAGAAGCACGCGAAGAAGCAGAAAA
ACTGAGCGAACGTGTTCGTGATACCAAAGCACATCAGCGTGAAAATGGTGAATGGGTTAATGCCCGTGCA
CCGTATGGTCTGCGTGTTGTTCTGGTTACCGTTAGTGATGAAGAGGGTGATGAATATGATGAACGTAAAC
TGGCAGCAGATGATGAAGATGCGGGTGGTCCTGATGGTCTGACCAAAGCAGAAGCAGCCCGTCTGGTTTT
TACCCTGCCGGTTACCGATCGTCTGAGCTATGCAGGCACCGCACATGCAATGAATACCCGTGAAATTCCG
AGCCCGACCGGTGGTCCGTGGATTGCAGTTACCGTGCGTGATATGATTCAGAATCCGGCATATGCGGGTT
GGCAGACCACAGGTCGTCAGGATGGTAAACAGCGTCGTCTGACCTTTTATAACGGTGAAGGTAAACGTGT
TAGCGTTATGCATGGTCCTCCGCTGGTGACCGATGAAGAACAAGAAGCCGCAAAAGCAGCCGTTAAAGGT
GAAGATGGTGTTGGTGTTCCGCTGGATGGTAGCGATCATGATACCCGTCGCAAACATCTGCTGAGCGGTC
GTATGCGTTGTCCGGGTTGTGGTGGTAGCTGTAGCTATAGCGGTAATGGTTATCGTTGTTGGCGTAGCAG
TGTGAAAGGTGGTTGTCCGGCACCGACCTATGTTGCACGTAAAAGCGTTGAAGAATATGTTGCATTTCGT
TGGGCAGCAAAATTAGCAGCAAGCGAACCGGATGATCCGTTTGTTATTGCAGTTGCAGATCGCTGGGCAG
CACTGACCCATCCGCAGGCAAGCGAAGATGAAAAGTATGCAAAAGCCGCAGTTCGTGAAGCCGAAAAAAA
TCTGGGTCGCCTGCTGCGTGATCGTCAGAATGGTGTTTATGATGGTCCGGCAGAACAGTTTTTTGCCCCT
GCATATCAAGAAGCACTGAGCACCCTGCAGGCAGCCAAAGATGCAGTTAGCGAAAGCAGCGCAAGCGCAG
CAGTTGATGTTAGCTGGATTGTTGATAGCAGCGATTATGAAGAACTGTGGCTGCGTGCAACCCCGACCAT
GCGTAATGCAATTATTGATACCTGCATCGATGAAATTTGGGTTGCAAAAGGCCAGCGTGGTCGTCCGTTT
GATGGTGATGAACGCGTTAAAATCAAATGGGCAGCCCGTACCTAACAGATAAAAAAAATCCTTAGCTTTC
GCTAAGGATGATTTCTGATTAGGGTGATGGTTCACGTAGTGGGC
Features (pLannotate 1.2.2; 14 found; start..end, strand, type, name):
    238..264     -  misc_feature   bom (fragment): basis of mobility region from pBR322
    591..1406    +  CDS            KanR: aminoglycoside phosphotransferase; aph(3')-Ia; confers resistance to kanamycin in bacteria or G418 (Geneticin®) in eukaryotes
   1564..1623    -  terminator     his operon terminator: This putative transcriptin terminator from the E. coli his operon has a 2-bp deletion introduced during synthesis. Its efficiency has not been determined.
   1628..1942    +  CDS            bla(M) (fragment): β-lactamase lacking the signal sequence; bla(M); allows cytosolic expression of β-lactamase
   2114..2702    +  rep_origin     ori: high-copy-number ColE1/pMB1/pBR322/pUC origin of replication
   2862..2937    -  CDS            TcR (fragment): tetracycline efflux protein; tet; confers resistance to tetracycline
   2947..2965    +  promoter       tet promoter (fragment): E. coli promoter for tetracycline efflux protein gene
   3065..3124    +  terminator     his operon terminator: This putative transcriptin terminator from the E. coli his operon has a 2-bp deletion introduced during synthesis. Its efficiency has not been determined.
   3184..3213    -  terminator     T3Te terminator: phage T3 early transcription terminator
   3260..4138    -  CDS            araC: L-arabinose regulatory protein; araC
   4165..4449    +  promoter       araBAD promoter: araBAD; promoter of the L-arabinose operon of E. coli; the araC regulatory gene is transcribed in the opposite direction (Guzman et al., 1995)
   6072..6269    +  CDS            YIM3_BPPH1 (fragment): Protein inferred from homology: Swiss-Prot protein existence level 3. From Bacillus phage phi105 (Bacteriophage phi-105).
  10546..10585   -  terminator     bacterial terminator (fragment): putative bacterial transcription terminator
  10586..205     +  rep_origin     M13 ori (fragment) (across the origin): M13 bacteriophage origin of replication; arrow indicates direction of (+) strand synthesis
