[The description below was written by a language model from this plasmid's Addgene catalogue record and pLannotate feature annotations shown in this document.]
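Description:
pCis_2+7+8+5 is a bacterial expression plasmid of about 10.6 kb, described in its record simply as a 4-integrase plasmid. It carries four synthetic integrase genes, designated Integrase_2, Integrase_7, Integrase_8 and Integrase_5, under the arabinose-inducible pBAD promoter. The backbone is listed as unknown and the copy number is not recorded, but the annotation identifies a ColE1/pMB1-type origin of replication and an aph(3')-Ia kanamycin resistance gene, matching the kanamycin selection stated for propagation in E. coli. Short remnants of other vector elements are also detected: fragments of β-lactamase, the tetracycline resistance gene and its promoter, the pBR322 bom region and an M13 origin. These appear as partial matches only and are unlikely to be functional.

The regulatory module follows the standard araC/araBAD layout. The araC regulator is transcribed divergently from the araBAD promoter, so transcription of the downstream region is induced by L-arabinose. Roughly 6 kb lies between this promoter and a partial bacterial terminator near the end of the map. This stretch is almost entirely unannotated apart from a short homology hit to a Bacillus phage phi105 protein. It is presumably where the four integrase coding sequences reside, but the feature table does not delineate them. It also does not show whether they form a single operon or have their own ribosome binding sites or additional promoters. His operon and T3Te terminators flank parts of the backbone and probably insulate the cassette from read-through. The associated publication concerns permanent genetic memory, in which recombinases record information by rearranging DNA between their recognition sites. This suggests the plasmid supplies several integrases together for such memory experiments in E. coli.
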