Addgene plasmid #60589: pCis_2+7+8+5
Purpose: a 4-integrase plasmid
Depositing lab: Christopher Voigt. Depositing organization: Massachusetts Institute of Technology. Publication: Permanent genetic memory with >1-byte capacity. Yang L, Nielsen AA, Fernandez-Rodriguez J, McClune CJ, Laub MT, Lu TK, Voigt CA. Nat Methods. 2014 Dec;11(12):1261-6. doi: 10.1038/nmeth.3147. Epub 2014 Oct 26. PubMed 25344638.
Backbone
  Vector backbone: unknown
  Total vector size (bp): 10612
  Vector type: Bacterial Expression
Growth in bacteria
  Bacterial resistance: Kanamycin, 50 μg/mL
  Growth temperature: 37°C
  Growth strain: DH10B
  Copy number: Unknown
Gene/Insert
  Gene/Insert name: Cis_2+7+8+5 (alt name: Integrase_2, Integrase_7, Integrase_8, Integrase_5)
  Species: Synthetic
  Promoter: pBAD
  Cloning method: Unknown
  Sequencing primers: 5′ pBAD-F
Terms and licenses: Academic/Nonprofit Terms; Industry Terms: Not Available to Industry
How to cite: pCis_2+7+8+5 was a gift from Christopher Voigt (Addgene plasmid # 60589 ; http://n2t.net/addgene:60589 ; RRID:Addgene_60589)
