>Addgene plasmid #60589 | pCis_2+7+8+5 | addgene partial sequence | sequence record 105904 | pBAD-F 5'-ATGCCATAGCATTTTTATCC-3'
TTTTATCGCAACTCTCTACTGTTTCTCCATACCCGTTTTTTTGGGCTAGCAACATAGCGAATCGTAAGGA
GTTAAAAGATGCCGATTGCACCGGAATTTCTGAGCCTGGCATATCCGGGTCAAGAATTTCCGGCATATCT
GTATGGTCGTGCAAGCCGTGATCCGAAACGTAAAGGTCGTAGCGTTCAGAGCCAGCTGGATGAAGGTCGT
GCCACCTGTCTGGATGCAGGTTGGCCGATTGCCGGTGAATTTAAAGATGTTGATCGTAGCGCAAGCGCAT
ATGCACGTCGTACCCGTGATGAATTTGAAGAAATGATTGCAGGTATTCAGGCAGGCGAATGTCGTATTCT
GGTTGCATTTGAAGCAAGCCGTTATTATCGTGATCTGGAAGCATATGTTCGTCTGCGTCGTGTTTGTCGT
GAAGCCGGTGTTCTGCTGTGTTATAATGGTCAGGTTTATGATCTGAGCAAAAGCGCAGATCGTAAAGCAA
CCGCACAGGATGCAGTTAATGCCGAAGGTGAAGCAGATGATATTCGTGAACGTAATCTGCGTACCACCCG
TCTGAATGCAAAACGTGGTGGTGCACATGGTCCGGTTCCGGATGGTTATAAACGTCGTTATGATCCGGAT
AGCGGTGATCTGGTTGATCAGATTCCGCATCCTGATCGTGCAGGTCTGATTACCGAAATTTTTCGTCGTG
CAGCAGCAGCCGAACCGCTGGCAGCAATTTGCCGTGATCTGAATGAACGTGGTGAAACCACCCATCGTGG
TAAAGCATGGCAGCGTCATCATCTGCATGCAATTCTGCGTAATCCTGCATATATTGGTCATCGTCGTCAT
CTGGGTGTTGATACCGGTAAAGGTATGTGGGCACCGATTTGTGATGATGAA
