>Addgene plasmid #60589 | pCis_2+7+8+5 | addgene partial sequence | sequence record 106232 | pENTR-R 5'-ATGGCTCATAACACCCCTTG-3'
TTATTGTTCATGATGATATATTTTTATCTTGTGCAATGTAACATCAGAGATTTTGAGACACAACGTGGCT
TTGTTGAATAAATCGAACTTTTGCTGAGTTGAAGGATCAGATCACGCATCTTCCCGACAACGCAGACCGT
TCCGTGGCAAAGCAAAAGTTCAAAATCACCAACTGGTCCACCTACAACAAAGCTCTCATCAACCGTGGCT
CCCTCACTTTCTGGCTGGATGATGGGGCGATTCAGGCCTGGTATGAGTCAGCAACACCTTCTTCACGAGG
CAGACCTCAGCGCTAGCGGAGTGTATACTGGCTTACTATGTTGGCACTGATGAGGGTGTCAGTGAAGTAT
TTTGTTAAAATTCGCGTTAAATTTTTGTTAAATCAGCTCATTTTTTAACCAATAGGCCGAAATCGGCAAA
ATCCCTTATAAATCAAAAGAATAGACCGAGATAGGGTTGAGTGTTGTTCCAGTTTGGAACAAGAGTCCAC
TATTAAAGAACGTGGACTCCAACGTCAAAGGGCGAAAAACCGTCTATCAGGGCGATGGAAGTCCCACTAC
GTGAACCATCACCCTAATCAGAAATCATCCTTAGCGAAAGCTAAGGATTTTTTTTATCTGTTAGGTACGG
GCTGCCCATTTGATTTTAACGCGTTCATCACCATCAAACGGACGACCACGCTGGCCTTTTGCAACCCAAA
TTTCATCGATGCAGGTATCAATAATTGCATTACGCATGGTCGGGGTTGCACGCAGCCACAGTTCTTCATA
ATCGCTGCTATCAACAATCCAGCTAACATCAACTGCTGCGCTTGCGCTGCTTTCGCTAACTGCATCTT
